>Addgene plasmid #47784 | Pf34-bio | depositor full sequence | sequence record 68817 | Pf34-bio sequence 7479 bps
AGATCTATACATTGAATCAATATTGGCAATTAGCCATATTAGTCATTGGTTATATAGCATAAATCAATAT
TGGCTATTGGCCATTGCATACGTTGTATCTATATCATAATATGTACATTTATATTGGCTCATGTCCAATA
TGACCGCCATGTTGACATTGATTATTGACTAGTTATTAATAGTAATCAATTACGGGGTCATTAGTTCATA
GCCCATATATGGAGTTCCGCGTTACATAACTTACGGTAAATGGCCCGCCTGGCTGACCGCCCAACGACCC
CCGCCCATTGACGTCAATAATGACGTATGTTCCCATAGTAACGCCAATAGGGACTTTCCATTGACGTCAA
TGGGTGGAGTATTTACGGTAAACTGCCCACTTGGCAGTACATCAAGTGTATCATATGCCAAGTCCGCCCC
CTATTGACGTCAATGACGGTAAATGGCCCGCCTGGCATTATGCCCAGTACATGACCTTACGGGACTTTCC
TACTTGGCAGTACATCTACGTATTAGTCATCGCTATTACCATGGTGATGCGGTTTTGGCAGTACACCAAT
GGGCGTGGATAGCGGTTTGACTCACGGGGATTTCCAAGTCTCCACCCCATTGACGTCAATGGGAGTTTGT
TTTGGCACCAAAATCAACGGGACTTTCCAAAATGTCGTAATAACCCCGCCCCGTTGACGCAAATGGGCGG
TAGGCGTGTACGGTGGGAGGTCTATATAAGCAGAGCTCGTTTAGTGAACCGTCAGATCCTCACTCTCTTC
CGCATCGCTGTCTGCGAGGGCCAGCTGTTGGGCTCGCGGTTGAGGACAAACTCTTCGCGGTCTTTCCAGT
ACTCTTGGATCGGAAACCCGTCGGCCTCCGAACGGTACTCCGCCACCGAGGGACCTGAGCGAGTCCGCAT
CGACCGGATCGGAAAACCTCTCGAGAAAGGCGTCTAACCAGTCACAGTCGCAAGGTAGGCTGAGCACCGT
GGCGGGCGGCAGCGGGTGGCGGTCGGGGTTGTTTCTGGCGGAGGTGCTGCTGATGATGTAATTAAAGTAG
GCGGTCTTGAGACGGCGGATGGTCGAGGTGAGGTGTGGCAGGCTTGAGATCCAGCTGTTGGGGTGAGTAC
TCCCTCTCAAAAGCGGGCATTACTTCTGCGCTAAGATTGTCAGTTTCCAAAAACGAGGAGGATTTGATAT
TCACCTGGCCCGATCTGGCCATACACTTGAGTGACAATGACATCCACTTTGCCTTTCTCTCCACAGGTGT
CCACTCCCAGGTCCAAGTTTGCCACCATGGAGTTTCAGACCCAGGTACTCATGTCCCTGCTGCTCTGCAT
GTCTGGTGCGGCCGCCAACAACATCAAGCTGAACGACAAAGAGAACATCAACTTCGAGAGCTACTTCAAC
AAGCGGACCAACGAGGAAAACGTGCTGAACAAGAACGTGGCCAAAGAGATGGGCGACACCTTCGTGGCCC
ACAAGGCCATCGAGCTGAACATCAACCACCACCACGTGAACAACGATAAAGAGTTCAACAACAACAATAA
CAACAAGCACCAGCCCTACTACCACAACGAGCACGACAAGAAGTTCAGCGAGAGCCTGAAGGCCCACATG
GACCACCTGAAGATCCTGAACAACGACCTGAAGCAGCACATCGACAAGAAAGAGCGGAACGAGATCTACG
AGAACAATGACCTCAAGAAGTACATCATCAAAGAGATCCAGAACAACAAGTACCTGAACAAAGAGAAGAA
GTCCTCCGAGGACATCCAGATCCTGGAAGAACACAGCAAGAAGCTGCAGAAAGAAATCCACGAGTGGCTG
GAAAGCGTGAACAACATCGAGGAAAAGAGCAACATCCTGAAGAACATCAAGAGCCAGCTGCTGAACAATA
TCGCCAGCCTGAACCACGCCCTGAGCGAGGAAATCAAGAATATCAACGACATCAAAGAGCTGCAGAAGCA
GCAGAACGACCTGTTCTCCGAGAACTGGCTGTACTTCCTGCCCAGCAGCAGCGACTATCTGCTGAACGAG
AAGAAGAAGAACCTGTACGACAACCAGGACAACAGCATGAAGGACGACATCAATAACAACGACAAGTACA
ACATCTTCAACTATCTGCAGAATGTGCAGGACAAGGACAACCAGTACGAAGTGATGAAGCAGGATAACAA
CAACATCCACAGCGGCAGCAGCGGCGCGCCGTCGACCTCCATCACGGCCTATAAGAGTGAGGGGGAGTCA
GCGGAGTTCTCCTTCCCACTCAACCTTGGAGAGGAAAGCCTGCAGGGAGAGTTGAGATGGAAGGCAGAGA
AGGCTCCTTCTTCCCAGTCCTGGATCACCTTCTCCCTAAAGAACCAAAAGGTGTCTGTGCAGAAGTCTAC
TAGCAACCCCAAGTTCCAGCTGTCCGAAACGCTCCCACTCACCCTTCAGATACCCCAGGTCTCCCTTCAG
TTTGCTGGTTCTGGCAACCTGACCCTGACTCTGGACAGAGGGATACTGTATCAGGAAGTGAACCTGGTGG
TGATGAAAGTGACTCAGCCCGACAGCAACACTTTGACCTGTGAGGTGATGGGACCCACCTCACCCAAGAT
GAGACTGATCTTGAAGCAGGAGAATCAGGAGGCCAGGGTCTCCAGGCAGGAGAAAGTGATTCAAGTGCAG
GCCCCTGAAGCAGGGGTGTGGCAATGTCTACTGAGTGAAGGTGAAGAGGTCAAGATGGACTCCAAGATCC
AGGTTTTATCCAAAGGGTTGAATTCCGGATCACTGCATCATATTCTGGATGCACAGAAAATGGTGTGGAA
TCATCGTTAAGTCTAGACACGTGATTAATTAAGGATCCCCCGACCTCGACCTCTGGCTAATAAAGGAAAT
TTATTTTCATTGCAATAGTGTGTTGGAATTTTTTGTGTCTCTCACTCGGAAGGACATATGGGAGGGCAAA
TCATTTGGTCGAGATCCCTCGGAGATCTCTAGCTAGAGGATCGATCCCCGCCCCGGACGAACTAAACCTG
ACTACGACATCTCTGCCCCTTCTTCGCGGGGCAGTGCATGTAATCCCTTCAGTTGGTTGGTACAACTTGC
CAACTGGGCCCTGTTCCACATGTGACACGGGGGGGGACCAAACACAAAGGGGTTCTCTGACTGTAGTTGA
CATCCTTATAAATGGATGTGCACATTTGCCAACACTGAGTGGCTTTCATCCTGGAGCAGACTTTGCAGTC
TGTGGACTGCAACACAACATTGCCTTTATGTGTAACTCTTGGCTGAAGCTCTTACACCAATGCTGGGGGA
CATGTACCTCCCAGGGGCCCAGGAAGACTACGGGAGGCTACACCAACGTCAATCAGAGGGGCCTGTGTAG
CTACCGATAAGCGGACCCTCAAGAGGGCATTAGCAATAGTGTTTATAAGGCCCCCTTGTTAACCCTAAAC
GGGTAGCATATGCTTCCCGGGTAGTAGTATATACTATCCAGACTAACCCTAATTCAATAGCATATGTTAC
CCAACGGGAAGCATATGCTATCGAATTAGGGTTAGTAAAAGGGTCCTAAGGAACAGCGATATCTCCCACC
CCATGAGCTGTCACGGTTTTATTTACATGGGGTCAGGATTCCACGAGGGTAGTGAACCATTTTAGTCACA
AGGGCAGTGGCTGAAGATCAAGGAGCGGGCAGTGAACTCTCCTGAATCTTCGCCTGCTTCTTCATTCTCC
TTCGTTTAGCTAATAGAATAACTGCTGAGTTGTGAACAGTAAGGTGTATGTGAGGTGCTCGAAAACAAGG
TTTCAGGTGACGCCCCCAGAATAAAATTTGGACGGGGGGTTCAGTGGTGGCATTGTGCTATGACACCAAT
ATAACCCTCACAAACCCCTTGGGCAATAAATACTAGTGTAGGAATGAAACATTCTGAATATCTTTAACAA
TAGAAATCCATGGGGTGGGGACAAGCCGTAAAGACTGGATGTCCATCTCACACGAATTTATGGCTATGGG
CAACACATAATCCTAGTGCAATATGATACTGGGGTTATTAAGATGTGTCCCAGGCAGGGACCAAGACAGG
TGAACCATGTTGTTACACTCTATTTGTAACAAGGGGAAAGAGAGTGGACGCCGACAGCAGCGGACTCCAC
TGGTTGTCTCTAACACCCCCGAAAATTAAACGGGGCTCCACGCCAATGGGGCCCATAAACAAAGACAAGT
GGCCACTCTTTTTTTTGAAATTGTGGAGTGGGGGCACGCGTCAGCCCCCACACGCCGCCCTGCGGTTTTG
GACTGTAAAATAAGGGTGTAATAACTTGGCTGATTGTAACCCCGCTAACCACTGCGGTCAAACCACTTGC
CCACAAAACCACTAATGGCACCCCGGGGAATACCTGCATAAGTAGGTGGGCGGGCCAAGATAGGGGCGCG
ATTGCTGCGATCTGGAGGACAAATTACACACACTTGCGCCTGAGCGCCAAGCACAGGGTTGTTGGTCCTC
ATATTCACGAGGTCGCTGAGAGCACGGTGGGCTAATGTTGCCATGGGTAGCATATACTACCCAAATATCT
GGATAGCATATGCTATCCTAATCTATATCTGGGTAGCATAGGCTATCCTAATCTATATCTGGGTAGCATA
TGCTATCCTAATCTATATCTGGGTAGTATATGCTATCCTAATTTATATCTGGGTAGCATAGGCTATCCTA
ATCTATATCTGGGTAGCATATGCTATCCTAATCTATATCTGGGTAGTATATGCTATCCTAATCTGTATCC
GGGTAGCATATGCTATCCTAATAGAGATTAGGGTAGTATATGCTATCCTAATTTATATCTGGGTAGCATA
TACTACCCAAATATCTGGATAGCATATGCTATCCTAATCTATATCTGGGTAGCATATGCTATCCTAATCT
ATATCTGGGTAGCATAGGCTATCCTAATCTATATCTGGGTAGCATATGCTATCCTAATCTATATCTGGGT
AGTATATGCTATCCTAATTTATATCTGGGTAGCATAGGCTATCCTAATCTATATCTGGGTAGCATATGCT
ATCCTAATCTATATCTGGGTAGTATATGCTATCCTAATCTGTATCCGGGTAGCATATGCTATCCTCATGA
TAAGCTGTCAAACATGAGAATTTTCTTGAAGACGAAAGGGCCTCGTGATACGCCTATTTTTATAGGTTAA
TGTCATGATAATAATGGTTTCTTAGACGTCAGGTGGCACTTTTCGGGGAAATGTGCGCGGAACCCCTATT
TGTTTATTTTTCTAAATACATTCAAATATGTATCCGCTCATGAGACAATAACCCTGATAAATGCTTCAAT
AATATTGAAAAAGGAAGAGTATGAGTATTCAACATTTCCGTGTCGCCCTTATTCCCTTTTTTGCGGCATT
TTGCCTTCCTGTTTTTGCTCACCCAGAAACGCTGGTGAAAGTAAAAGATGCTGAAGATCAGTTGGGTGCA
CGAGTGGGTTACATCGAACTGGATCTCAACAGCGGTAAGATCCTTGAGAGTTTTCGCCCCGAAGAACGTT
TTCCAATGATGAGCACTTTTAAAGTTCTGCTATGTGGCGCGGTATTATCCCGTGTTGACGCCGGGCAAGA
GCAACTCGGTCGCCGCATACACTATTCTCAGAATGACTTGGTTGAGTACTCACCAGTCACAGAAAAGCAT
CTTACGGATGGCATGACAGTAAGAGAATTATGCAGTGCTGCCATAACCATGAGTGATAACACTGCGGCCA
ACTTACTTCTGACAACGATCGGAGGACCGAAGGAGCTAACCGCTTTTTTGCACAACATGGGGGATCATGT
AACTCGCCTTGATCGTTGGGAACCGGAGCTGAATGAAGCCATACCAAACGACGAGCGTGACACCACGATG
CCTGCAGCAATGGCAACAACGTTGCGCAAACTATTAACTGGCGAACTACTTACTCTAGCTTCCCGGCAAC
AATTAATAGACTGGATGGAGGCGGATAAAGTTGCAGGACCACTTCTGCGCTCGGCCCTTCCGGCTGGCTG
GTTTATTGCTGATAAATCTGGAGCCGGTGAGCGTGGGTCTCGCGGTATCATTGCAGCACTGGGGCCAGAT
GGTAAGCCCTCCCGTATCGTAGTTATCTACACGACGGGGAGTCAGGCAACTATGGATGAACGAAATAGAC
AGATCGCTGAGATAGGTGCCTCACTGATTAAGCATTGGTAACTGTCAGACCAAGTTTACTCATATATACT
TTAGATTGATTTAAAACTTCATTTTTAATTTAAAAGGATCTAGGTGAAGATCCTTTTTGATAATCTCATG
ACCAAAATCCCTTAACGTGAGTTTTCGTTCCACTGAGCGTCAGACCCCGTAGAAAAGATCAAAGGATCTT
CTTGAGATCCTTTTTTTCTGCGCGTAATCTGCTGCTTGCAAACAAAAAAACCACCGCTACCAGCGGTGGT
TTGTTTGCCGGATCAAGAGCTACCAACTCTTTTTCCGAAGGTAACTGGCTTCAGCAGAGCGCAGATACCA
AATACTGTTCTTCTAGTGTAGCCGTAGTTAGGCCACCACTTCAAGAACTCTGTAGCACCGCCTACATACC
TCGCTCTGCTAATCCTGTTACCAGTGGCTGCTGCCAGTGGCGATAAGTCGTGTCTTACCGGGTTGGACTC
AAGACGATAGTTACCGGATAAGGCGCAGCGGTCGGGCTGAACGGGGGGTTCGTGCACACAGCCCAGCTTG
GAGCGAACGACCTACACCGAACTGAGATACCTACAGCGTGAGCTATGAGAAAGCGCCACGCTTCCCGAAG
GGAGAAAGGCGGACAGGTATCCGGTAAGCGGCAGGGTCGGAACAGGAGAGCGCACGAGGGAGCTTCCAGG
GGGAAACGCCTGGTATCTTTATAGTCCTGTCGGGTTTCGCCACCTCTGACTTGAGCGTCGATTTTTGTGA
TGCTCGTCAGGGGGGCGGAGCCTATGGAAAAACGCCAGCAACGCGGCCTTTTTACGGTTCCTGGCCTTTT
GCTGGCCTTTTGCTCACATGTTCTTTCCTGCGTTATCCCCTGATTCTGTGGATAACCGTATTACCGCCTT
TGAGTGAGCTGATACCGCTCGCCGCAGCCGAACGACCGAGCGCAGCGAGTCAGTGAGCGAGGAAGCGGAA
GAGCGCCCAATACGCAAACCGCCTCTCCCCGCGCGTTGGCCGATTCATTAATGCAGCTGGCACGACAGGT
TTCCCGACTGGAAAGCGGGCAGTGAGCGCAACGCAATTAATGTGAGTTAGCTCACTCATTAGGCACCCCA
GGCTTTACACTTTATGCTTCCGGCTCGTATGTTGTGTGGAATTGTGAGCGGATAACAATTTCACACAGGA
AACAGCTATGACCATGATTACGCCAAGCTCTAGCTAGAGGTCGACCAATTCTCATGTTTGACAGCTTATC
ATCGCAGATCCGGGCAACGTTGTTGCCATTGCTGCAGGCGCAGAACTGGTAGGTATGGA
Features (pLannotate 1.2.2; 18 found; start..end, strand, type, name):
    154..533     +  enhancer       CMV enhancer: human cytomegalovirus immediate early enhancer
    535..734     +  promoter       CMV promoter: human cytomegalovirus (CMV) immediate early promoter
    802..840     +  misc_feature   Ad SA (fragment): adenovirus major late transcript splice acceptor (Friedrich and Soriano, 1991)
    873..1082    -  CDS            PTP (fragment): TERM_ADE02 - Experimental evidence at protein level: Swiss-Prot protein existence level 1. Protein covalently bound to the viral DNA that acts as a primer for viral genomic replication by DNA strand displacement. Assembles on the viral origin of replication in an initiation complex with viral polymerase, DBP, host NFIA and host POU2F1/OCT1. During initiation, the polymerase covalently couples the first dCTP with Ser- 580 of pTP. The terminal protein stimulates the template activity over 20 fold compared to protein-free templates. Neo-synthesized viral genomes are linked to two preterminal prot
   1113..1202    +  intron         chimeric intron (fragment): chimera between introns from adenovirus and immunoglobulin heavy chain genes
   1221..1267    +  CDS            IgH signal sequence (fragment): signal sequence from the mouse immunoglobulin heavy chain variable region
   2193..2753    +  CDS            Cd4 (fragment): CD4_RAT - Experimental evidence at protein level: Swiss-Prot protein existence level 1. Integral membrane glycoprotein that plays an essential role in the immune response and serves multiple functions in responses against both external and internal offenses. In T-cells, functions primarily as a coreceptor for MHC class II molecule:peptide complex. The antigens presented by class II peptides are derived from extracellular proteins while class I peptides are derived from cytosolic proteins. Interacts simultaneously with the T-cell receptor (TCR) and the MHC class II presented by antigen presenti
   2859..2914    +  polyA_signal   β-globin poly(A) signal: rabbit β-globin polyadenylation signal (Gil and Proudfoot, 1987)
   3428..5109    -  rep_origin     oriP (fragment): Epstein-Barr virus oriP replication origin (Yates et al., 2000)
   5236..5340    +  promoter       AmpR promoter: bla
   5341..6201    +  CDS            AmpR: β-lactamase; bla; confers resistance to ampicillin, carbenicillin, and related antibiotics
   6372..6960    +  rep_origin     ori: high-copy-number ColE1/pMB1/pBR322/pUC origin of replication
   7143..7235    +  CDS            lacI (fragment): lac repressor; lacI; The lac repressor binds to the lac operator to inhibit transcription in E. coli. This inhibition can be relieved by adding lactose or isopropyl-β-D-thiogalactopyranoside (IPTG).
   7248..7269    +  protein_bind   CAP binding site: CAP binding activates transcription in the presence of cAMP. E. coli catabolite activator protein
   7284..7314    +  promoter       lac promoter: promoter for the E. coli lac operon
   7322..7338    +  protein_bind   lac operator: The lac repressor binds to the lac operator to inhibit transcription in E. coli. This inhibition can be relieved by adding lactose or isopropyl-β-D-thiogalactopyranoside (IPTG). lac repressor encoded by lacI
   7408..7424    +  promoter       tet promoter (fragment): E. coli promoter for tetracycline efflux protein gene
   7434..7459    -  CDS            bla(M) (fragment): β-lactamase lacking the signal sequence; bla(M); allows cytosolic expression of β-lactamase
