[The description below was written by a language model from this plasmid's Addgene catalogue record and pLannotate feature annotations shown in this document.]
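Description:
Pf34-bio is a 7,479 bp mammalian expression plasmid built on the pTT3 backbone for transient production of a secreted, soluble form of the Plasmodium falciparum merozoite protein Pf34 (also called PV2). It is maintained in E. coli through a high-copy ColE1/pUC-type origin and selected with ampicillin via the β-lactamase gene. The backbone also carries an Epstein-Barr virus oriP fragment, an element that supports episomal retention in cells supplying EBNA1. Small lac regulatory remnants and other short fragments near the end of the map appear to be backbone carry-over.

Expression is driven by the CMV immediate early enhancer and promoter, followed by adenovirus-derived leader and splice sequences, including a chimeric intron fragment, that sit ahead of the coding region. A rabbit β-globin polyadenylation signal terminates the transcript. The open reading frame begins with an exogenous mouse signal peptide, annotated as an immunoglobulin heavy chain signal sequence, which directs the protein into the secretory pathway. Next comes the 846 bp codon-optimised synthetic Pf34 ectodomain, cloned between retained NotI and AscI sites. Serine 56 and threonine 212 are changed to alanine, which the record links to the absence of N-linked glycans on the product. The ectodomain is fused at its C terminus to rat Cd4 domains 3 and 4 and then to an enzymatic biotinylation sequence. The annotation tool did not pick out the biotinylation sequence as a separate feature.

When cotransfected with a BirA biotin ligase construct, cells secrete a monobiotinylated protein. The plasmid belongs to a library of recombinant merozoite surface and secreted proteins.
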