Addgene plasmid #47784: Pf34-bio
Purpose: Expresses enzymatically monobiotinylated full-length Pf34 ectodomain with no N-linked glycans upon cotransfection with BirA in mammalian cells. Contains a C-terminal rat Cd4 d3+4 tag.
Depositing lab: Gavin Wright. Depositing organization: Wellcome Sanger Institute. Publication: A library of functional recombinant cell surface and secreted Plasmodium falciparum merozoite proteins. Crosnier C, Wanaguru M, McDade B, Osier FH, Marsh K, Rayner JC, Wright GJ. Mol Cell Proteomics. 2013 Sep 16. 10.1074/mcp.O113.028357 PubMed 24043421.
Backbone
  Vector backbone: pTT3
  Backbone manufacturer: Yves Durocher, NRC
  Backbone size w/o insert (bp): 6633
  Total vector size (bp): 7479
  Vector type: Mammalian Expression
Growth in bacteria
  Bacterial resistance: Ampicillin, 100 μg/mL
  Growth temperature: 37°C
  Growth strain: DH5alpha
  Copy number: High Copy
Gene/Insert
  Gene/Insert name: Codon-optimised Pf34 (alt name: PV2)
  Species: Synthetic; Plasmodium falciparum
  Insert size (bp): 846
  Mutation: Exogenous signal peptide of mouse origin, changed Serine56 and Threonine212 to Alanine residues
  Promoter: CMV
  Tag / fusion protein: rat Cd4 d3+4 (C terminal on backbone); enzymatic biotinylation sequence (C terminal on backbone)
  Cloning method: Restriction Enzyme; 5′ cloning site NotI (not destroyed); 3′ cloning site AscI (not destroyed)
  Sequencing primers: 5′ CMV-fwd
Resource information
  A portion of this plasmid was derived from a plasmid made by: pTT3 was obtained under an MTA from Yves Durocher, National Research Council of Canada- Biotechnology Research Institute
Terms and licenses: Academic/Nonprofit Terms; Industry Terms: Not Available to Industry
How to cite: Pf34-bio was a gift from Gavin Wright (Addgene plasmid # 47784 ; http://n2t.net/addgene:47784 ; RRID:Addgene_47784)
