>Addgene plasmid #47784 | Pf34-bio | addgene partial sequence | sequence record 71157 | CMV-F 5'-CGCAAATGGGCGGTAGGCGTG-3'
GAACCGTCAGATCCTCACTCTCTTCCGCATCGCTGTCTGCGAGGGCCAGCTGTTGGGCTCGCGGTTGAGG
ACAAACTCTTCGCGGTCTTTCCAGTACTCTTGGATCGGAAACCCGTCGGCCTCCGAACGGTACTCCGCCA
CCGAGGGACCTGAGCGAGTCCGCATCGACCGGATCGGAAAACCTCTCGAGAAAGGCGTCTAACCAGTCAC
AGTCGCAAGGTAGGCTGAGCACCGTGGCGGGCGGCAGCGGGTGGCGGTCGGGGTTGTTTCTGGCGGAGGT
GCTGCTGATGATGTAATTAAAGTAGGCGGTCTTGAGACGGCGGATGGTCGAGGTGAGGTGTGGCAGGCTT
GAGATCCAGCTGTTGGGGTGAGTACTCCCTCTCAAAAGCGGGCATTACTTCTGCGCTAAGATTGTCAGTT
TCCAAAAACGAGGAGGATTTGATATTCACCTGGCCCGATCTGGCCATACACTTGAGTGACAATGACATCC
ACTTTGCCTTTCTCTCCACAGGTGTCCACTCCCAGGTCCAAGTTTGCCACCATGGAGTTTCAGACCCAGG
TACTCATGTCCCTGCTGCTCTGCATGTCTGGTGCGGCCGCCAACAACATCAAGCTGAACGACAAAGAGAA
CATCAACTTCGAGAGCTACTTCAACAAGCGGACCAACGAGGAAAACGTGCTGAACAAGAACGTGGCCAAA
GAGATGGGCGACACCTTCGTGGCCCACAAGGCCATCGAGCTGAACATCAACCACCACCACGTGAACAACG
ATAAAGAGTTCAACAACAACAATAACAACAAGCACCAGCCCTACTACCACAACGAGCACGACAAGAAGTT
CAGCGAGAGCCTGAAGGCCCACATGGACCACCTGAAGATCCTGAACAACGACCTGAAGCAGCACATCGAC
AAGAAAGAGCGGAACGAGATCTACGAGAACA
