>Addgene plasmid #47784 | Pf34-bio | addgene partial sequence | sequence record 71518 | EBVori-F 5'-CCACTCAGTGTTGGCAAATG-3'
AGAACCCCTTTGTGTTTGGTCCCCCCCCGTGTCACATGTGGAACAGGGCCCAGTTGGCAAGTTGTACCAA
CCAACTGAAGGGATTACATGCACTGCCCCGCGAAGAAGGGGCAGAGATGTCGTAGTCAGGTTTAGTTCGT
CCGGGGCGGGGATCGATCCTCTAGCTAGAGATCTCCGAGGGATCTCGACCAAATGATTTGCCCTCCCATA
TGTCCTTCCGAGTGAGAGACACAAAAAATTCCAACACACTATTGCAATGAAAATAAATTTCCTTTATTAG
CCAGAGGTCGAGGTCGGGGGATCCTTAATTAATCACGTGTCTAGACTTAACGATGATTCCACACCATTTT
CTGTGCATCCAGAATATGATGCAGTGATCCGGAATTCAACCCTTTGGATAAAACCTGGATCTTGGAGTCC
ATCTTGACCTCTTCACCTTCACTCAGTAGACATTGCCACACCCCTGCTTCAGGGGCCTGCACTTGAATCA
CTTTCTCCTGCCTGGAGACCCTGGCCTCCTGATTCTCCTGCTTCAAGATCAGTCTCATCTTGGGTGAGGT
GGGTCCCATCACCTCACAGGTCAAAGTGTTGCTGTCGGGCTGAGTCACTTTCATCACCACCAGGTTCACT
TCCTGATACAGTATCCCTCTGTCCAGAGTCAGGGTCAGGTTGCCAGAACCAGCAAACTGAAGGGAGACCT
GGGGTATCTGAAGGGTGAGTGGGAGCGTTTCGGACAGCTGGAACTTGGGGTTGCTAGTAGACTTCTGCAC
AGACACCTTTTGGTTCTTTAGGGAGAAGGTGATCCAGGACTGGGAAGAAGGAGCCTTCTCTGCCTTCCAT
CTCAACTCTCCCTGCAGGCTTTCCTCTCCAAGGTTGAGTGGGAAGGAGAACTCCGCTGACTCCCCCTCAC
TCTTATAGGCCGTGATGGAGGTCGACGGCGCGCCGCTGCTGCC
