>Addgene plasmid #47784 | Pf34-bio | addgene partial sequence | sequence record 72220 | rCd4-R 5'-TCCCTGCAGGCTTTCCTCTCCAAGGTTGAG-3'
CCTCACTCTTATAGGCCGTGATGGAGGTCGACGGCGCGCCGCTGCTGCCGCTGTGGATGTTGTTGTTATC
CTGCTTCATCACTTCGTACTGGTTGTCCTTGTCCTGCACATTCTGCAGATAGTTGAAGATGTTGTACTTG
TCGTTGTTATTGATGTCGTCCTTCATGCTGTTGTCCTGGTTGTCGTACAGGTTCTTCTTCTTCTCGTTCA
GCAGATAGTCGCTGCTGCTGGGCAGGAAGTACAGCCAGTTCTCGGAGAACAGGTCGTTCTGCTGCTTCTG
CAGCTCTTTGATGTCGTTGATATTCTTGATTTCCTCGCTCAGGGCGTGGTTCAGGCTGGCGATATTGTTC
AGCAGCTGGCTCTTGATGTTCTTCAGGATGTTGCTCTTTTCCTCGATGTTGTTCACGCTTTCCAGCCACT
CGTGGATTTCTTTCTGCAGCTTCTTGCTGTGTTCTTCCAGGATCTGGATGTCCTCGGAGGACTTCTTCTC
TTTGTTCAGGTACTTGTTGTTCTGGATCTCTTTGATGATGTACTTCTTGAGGTCATTGTTCTCGTAGATC
TCGTTCCGCTCTTTCTTGTCGATGTGCTGCTTCAGGTCGTTGTTCAGGATCTTCAGGTGGTCCATGTGGG
CCTTCAGGCTCTCGCTGAACTTCTTGTCGTGCTCGTTGTGGTAGTAGGGCTGGTGCTTGTTGTTATTGTT
GTTGTTGAACTCTTTATCGTTGTTCACGTGGTGGTGGTTGATGTTCAGCTCGATGGCCTTGTGGGCCACG
AAGGTGTCGCCCATCTCTTTGGCCACGTTCTTGTTCAGCACGTTTTCCTCGTTGGTCCGCTTGTTGAAGT
AGCTCTCGAAGTTGATGTTCTCTTTGTCGTTCA
